Addgene plasmid #103803: pCIBN-tagBFP-hTRF2
Purpose: BLInCR 'Localizer' construct that marks the telomeres and is targeted by a PHR-tagged effector upon illumination with blue light
Depositing lab: Karsten Rippe. Publication: Real-time observation of light-controlled transcription in living cells. Rademacher A, Erdel F, Trojanowski J, Schumacher S, Rippe K. J Cell Sci. 2017 Dec 15;130(24):4213-4224. doi: 10.1242/jcs.205534. Epub 2017 Nov 9. PubMed 29122982.
Backbone
  Vector backbone: pEGFP-C1
  Backbone manufacturer: Clontech
  Backbone size w/o insert (bp): 3932
  Vector type: Mammalian Expression
  Selectable markers: Neomycin (select with G418)
Growth in bacteria
  Bacterial resistance: Kanamycin, 50 μg/mL
  Growth temperature: 37°C
  Growth strain: DH5alpha
  Copy number: High Copy
Gene/Insert
  Gene/Insert name: CIBN-tagBFP-hTRF2 (alt name: N-terminus of CIB1)
  Species: H. sapiens (human), A. thaliana (mustard weed)
  Insert size (bp): 2789
  Mutation: hTRF2: deletion of amino acids 1-42 and 476 compared to NP_005643.2
  Entrez Gene: CIB1 (a.k.a. AT4G34530, T4L20.110, T4L20_110, cryptochrome-interacting basic-helix-loop-helix 1); TERF2 (a.k.a. TRBF2, TRF2)
  Promoter: CMV
  Cloning method: Restriction Enzyme; 5′ cloning site NheI (not destroyed); 3′ cloning site BamHI (not destroyed)
  Sequencing primers: 5′ CMV-F
Terms and licenses: Academic/Nonprofit Terms; Industry Terms: Not Available to Industry
Depositor comments: EGFP was cut out from the backbone (NheI/BamHI cuts)
How to cite: pCIBN-tagBFP-hTRF2 was a gift from Karsten Rippe (Addgene plasmid # 103803 ; http://n2t.net/addgene:103803 ; RRID:Addgene_103803)
