[The description below was written by a language model from this plasmid's Addgene catalogue record and pLannotate feature annotations shown in this document.]
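Description:
pCIBN-tagBFP-hTRF2 is a 6.7 kb mammalian expression plasmid built on the Clontech pEGFP-C1 backbone, from which the EGFP coding region was removed by NheI/BamHI digestion and replaced with a three-part fusion gene. It replicates at high copy in E. coli from a ColE1/pUC-type origin and also carries an f1 phage origin. A single Tn5 NeoR/KanR gene serves as the marker in both hosts. A bacterial bla-type promoter drives it for kanamycin selection in bacteria, and the SV40 enhancer/early promoter drives it for G418 selection in mammalian cells, with an HSV TK polyadenylation signal downstream. The short ble, bGH poly(A) and SV40 large T antigen fragments in the annotation appear to be backbone remnants rather than functional elements. The depositor and sequencing-derived records are the same length and give the same feature map, offset by two bases.

The payload is expressed from the CMV immediate-early enhancer/promoter and terminated by the SV40 poly(A) signal. It encodes CIBN, the N-terminal portion of Arabidopsis thaliana CIB1, followed by the blue fluorescent protein TagBFP, a short stretch of residual multiple cloning site, and human TRF2 (TERF2). The TRF2 portion lacks amino acids 1–42 and residue 476 relative to the reference protein. TRF2 binds double-stranded telomeric repeats, so the fusion accumulates at telomeres, where TagBFP makes it visible.

The plasmid is the "localizer" half of the BLInCR light-inducible recruitment system. CIBN binds the CRY2 photolyase homology region (PHR) only after blue-light absorption, so illumination recruits a co-expressed PHR-tagged effector to telomeres in living cells.
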