Features (pLannotate 1.2.2; 16 found; start..end, strand, type, name):
     61..364     +  enhancer       CMV enhancer: human cytomegalovirus immediate early enhancer
    365..568     +  promoter       CMV promoter: human cytomegalovirus (CMV) immediate early promoter
    607..1116    +  CDS            CIBN: N-terminal portion of the CIB1 transcription factor from Arabidopsis thaliana binds to CRY2 (cryptochrome 2) that has absorbed blue light (Kennedy et al., 2010)
   1135..1833    +  CDS            TagBFP: TagBFP is a basic (constitutively fluorescent) blue fluorescent protein published in 2008, derived from Entacmaea quadricolor. It is reported to be a very rapidly-maturing monomer with very low acid sensitivity.
   1834..1878    +  misc_feature   MCS (fragment): multiple cloning site
   1879..3375    +  CDS            TERF2 (fragment) (sequence partly withheld): TERF2_HUMAN - Also known as TRBF2, TRF2. Experimental evidence at protein level: Swiss-Prot protein existence level 1. Binds the telomeric double-stranded 5'-TTAGGG-3' repeat and plays a central role in telomere maintenance and protection against end-to-end fusion of chromosomes. In addition to its telomeric DNA- binding role, required to recruit a number of factors and enzymes required for telomere protection, including the shelterin complex, TERF2IP/RAP1 and DCLRE1B/Apollo. Component of the shelterin complex (telosome) that is involved in the regulation of telomere length and protection. She
   3402..3486    +  CDS            large T antigen (fragment): large T antigen from SV40 (simian virus 40)
   3509..3630    +  polyA_signal   SV40 poly(A) signal: SV40 polyadenylation signal
   3664..4092    -  rep_origin     f1 ori (sequence partly withheld): f1 bacteriophage origin of replication; arrow indicates direction of (+) strand synthesis
   4119..4223    +  promoter       AmpR promoter: bla
   4225..4582    +  promoter       SV40 promoter: SV40 enhancer and early promoter
   4617..5411    +  CDS            NeoR/KanR: aminoglycoside phosphotransferase from Tn5; aph(3')-II (or nptII); confers resistance to neomycin, kanamycin, and G418 (Geneticin®)
   5432..5584    +  CDS            ble (fragment): BLE_KLEPN - Experimental evidence at protein level: Swiss-Prot protein existence level 1. Binding protein with a strong affinity to the bleomycin family of antibiotics. Binds to CL990; an antimitotic-antibiotic compound. From Klebsiella pneumoniae.
   5643..5690    +  polyA_signal   HSV TK poly(A) signal: herpes simplex virus thymidine kinase polyadenylation signal (Cole and Stacy, 1985)
   5781..5797    -  polyA_signal   bGH poly(A) signal (fragment): bovine growth hormone polyadenylation signal
   6019..6607    +  rep_origin     ori: high-copy-number ColE1/pMB1/pBR322/pUC origin of replication
>Addgene plasmid #103803 | pCIBN-tagBFP-hTRF2 | depositor full sequence | sequence record 196668 | Full Sequence
TAGTTATTAATAGTAATCAATTACGGGGTCATTAGTTCATAGCCCATATATGGAGTTCCGCGTTACATAA
CTTACGGTAAATGGCCCGCCTGGCTGACCGCCCAACGACCCCCGCCCATTGACGTCAATAATGACGTATG
TTCCCATAGTAACGCCAATAGGGACTTTCCATTGACGTCAATGGGTGGAGTATTTACGGTAAACTGCCCA
CTTGGCAGTACATCAAGTGTATCATATGCCAAGTACGCCCCCTATTGACGTCAATGACGGTAAATGGCCC
GCCTGGCATTATGCCCAGTACATGACCTTATGGGACTTTCCTACTTGGCAGTACATCTACGTATTAGTCA
TCGCTATTACCATGGTGATGCGGTTTTGGCAGTACATCAATGGGCGTGGATAGCGGTTTGACTCACGGGG
ATTTCCAAGTCTCCACCCCATTGACGTCAATGGGAGTTTGTTTTGGCACCAAAATCAACGGGACTTTCCA
AAATGTCGTAACAACTCCGCCCCATTGACGCAAATGGGCGGTAGGCGTGTACGGTGGGAGGTCTATATAA
GCAGAGCTGGTTTAGTGAACCGTCAGATCCGCTAGCGCTCGCCACCATGAATGGAGCTATAGGAGGTGAC
CTTTTGCTCAATTTTCCTGACATGTCGGTCCTAGAGCGCCAAAGGGCTCACCTCAAGTACCTCAATCCCA
CCTTTGATTCTCCTCTCGCCGGCTTCTTTGCCGATTCTTCAATGATTACCGGCGGCGAGATGGACAGCTA
TCTTTCGACTGCCGGTTTGAATCTTCCGATGATGTACGGTGAGACGACGGTGGAAGGTGATTCAAGACTC
TCAATTTCGCCGGAAACGACGCTTGGGACTGGAAATTTCAAGGCAGCGAAGTTTGATACAGAGACTAAGG
ATTGTAATGAGGCGGCGAAGAAGATGACGATGAACAGAGATGACCTAGTAGAAGAAGGAGAAGAAGAGAA
GTCGAAAATAACAGAGCAAAACAATGGGAGCACAAAAAGCATCAAGAAGATGAAACACAAAGCCAAGAAA
GAAGAGAACAATTTCTCTAATGATTCATCTAAAGTGACGAAGGAATTGGAGAAAACGGATTATATTCATG
GACCGGTCGCCACCATGAGCGAGCTGATTAAGGAGAACATGCACATGAAGCTGTACATGGAGGGCACCGT
GGACAACCATCACTTCAAGTGCACATCCGAGGGCGAAGGCAAGCCCTACGAGGGCACCCAGACCATGAGA
ATCAAGGTGGTCGAGGGCGGCCCTCTCCCCTTCGCCTTCGACATCCTGGCTACTAGCTTCCTCTACGGCA
GCAAGACCTTCATCAACCACACCCAGGGCATCCCCGACTTCTTCAAGCAGTCCTTCCCTGAGGGCTTCAC
ATGGGAGAGAGTCACCACATACGAAGACGGGGGCGTGCTGACCGCTACCCAGGACACCAGCCTCCAGGAC
GGCTGCCTCATCTACAACGTCAAGATCAGAGGGGTGAACTTCACATCCAACGGCCCTGTGATGCAGAAGA
AAACACTCGGCTGGGAGGCCTTCACCGAGACGCTGTACCCCGCTGACGGCGGCCTGGAAGGCAGAAACGA
CATGGCCCTGAAGCTCGTGGGCGGGAGCCATCTGATCGCAAACATCAAGACCACATATAGATCCAAGAAA
CCCGCTAAGAACCTCAAGATGCCTGGCGTCTACTATGTGGACTACAGACTGGAAAGAATCAAGGAGGCCA
ACAACGAGACCTACGTCGAGCAGCACGAGGTGGCAGTGGCCAGATACTGCGACCTCCCTAGCAAACTGGG
GCACAAGCTTAATTCCGGACTCAGATCTCGAGCTCAAGCTTCGAATTCTGCAGTCGACATGGCGGGAGGA
GGCGGGAGTAGCGACGGCAGCGGGCGGGCAGCTGGCAGGCGGGCGTCCCGCAGTAGCGGGCGGGCCCGGC
GGGGGCGCCACGAGCCGGGGCTGGGGGGCCCGGCGGAGCGCGGCGCGGGGGAGGCACGGCTGGAAGAGGC
AGTCAATCGCTGGGTGCTCAAGTTCTACTTCCACGAGGCGCTGCGGGCCTTTCGGGGTAGCCGGTACGGG
GACTTCAGACAGATCCGGGACATCATGCAGGCTTTGCTTGTCAGGCCCTTGGGGAAGGAGCACACCGTGT
CCCGATTGCTGCGGGTTATGCAGTGTCTGTCGCGGATTGAAGAAGGGGAAAATTTAGACTGTTCCTTTGA
TATGGAGGCTGAGCTCACACCACTGGAATCAGCTATCAATGTGCTGGAGATGATTAAAACGGAATTTACA
CTGACAGAAGCAGTGGTCGAATCCAGTAGAAAACTGGTCAAGGAAGCTGCTGTCATTATTTGTATCAAAA
ACAAAGAATTTGAAAAGGCTTCAAAAATTTTGAAAAAACATATGTCCAAGGACCCCACAACTCAGAAGCT
GAGAAATGATCTCCTGAATATTATTCGAGAAAAGAACTTGGCCCATCCTGTTATCCAGAACTTTTCATAT
GAGACCTTCCAGCAGAAGATGCTGCGCTTCCTGGAGAGCCACCTGGATGACGCCGAGCCCTACCTCCTCA
CGATGGCCAAAAAGGCTTTGAAATCTGAGTCCGCTGCCTCAAGTACAGGGAAGGAAGATAAACAGCCAGC
ACCAGGGCCTGTGGAAAAGCCACCCAGAGAACCCGCAAGGCAGCTACGGAATCCTCCAACCACCATTGGA
ATGATGACTCTGAAAGCAGCTTTCAAGACTCTGTCTGGTGCACAGGATTCTGAGGCAGCCTTTGCAAAAC
TGGACCAGAAGGATCTGGTTCTTCCTACTCAAGCTCTCCCAGCATCACCAGCCCTCAAAAACAAGAGACC
CAGAAAAGATGAAAACGAAAGTTCAGCCCCGGCTGACGGTGAGGGTGGCTCGGAACTGCAGCCCAAGAAC
AAGCGCATGACAATAAGCAGATTGGTCTTGGAGGAGGACAGCCAGAGTACTGAGCCCAGCGCAGGCCTCA
ACTCCTCCCAGGAGGCCGCTTCAGCGCCACCATCCAAGCCCACCGTTCTCAACCAACCCCTCCCTGGAGA
GAAGAATCCCAAAGTACCCAAAGGCAAGTGGAACAGCTCTAATGGGGTTGAAGAAAAGGAGACTTGGGTG
GAAGAGGATGAACTGTTTCAAGTTCAGGCACCAGATGAAGACAGTACAACCAATATAACA
[165 nt withheld, positions 3211-3375]
TGAGGGATCCACCGGATCTAGATAACTGATCATAATCAGCCATACCACATTTGTAGAGGTTTTACTTGCT
TTAAAAAACCTCCCACACCTCCCCCTGAACCTGAAACATAAAATGAATGCAATTGTTGTTGTTAACTTGT
TTATTGCAGCTTATAATGGTTACAAATAAAGCAATAGCATCACAAATTTCACAAATAAAGCATTTTTTTC
ACTGCATTCTAGTTGTGGTTTGTCCAAACTCATCAATGTATCTTAAGGCGTAAATTGTAAGCGTTAATAT
TTTGTTAAAATTCGCGTTAAATTTTTGTTAAATCAGCTCATTTTTTAACCAATAGGCCGAAATCGGCAAA
ATCCCTTATAAATCAAAAGAATAGACCGAGATAGGGT
[37 nt withheld, positions 3763-3799]
AAAGAACGTGGACTCCAACGTCAAAGG
[49 nt withheld, positions 3827-3875]
T
[91 nt withheld, positions 3877-3967]
G
[124 nt withheld, positions 3969-4092]
CAGGTGGCACTTTTCGGGGAAATGTGCGCGGAACCCCTATTTGTTTATTTTTCTAAATACATTCAAATAT
GTATCCGCTCATGAGACAATAACCCTGATAAATGCTTCAATAATATTGAAAAAGGAAGAGTCCTGAGGCG
GAAAGAACCAGCTGTGGAATGTGTGTCAGTTAGGGTGTGGAAAGTCCCCAGGCTCCCCAGCAGGCAGAAG
TATGCAAAGCATGCATCTCAATTAGTCAGCAACCAGGTGTGGAAAGTCCCCAGGCTCCCCAGCAGGCAGA
AGTATGCAAAGCATGCATCTCAATTAGTCAGCAACCATAGTCCCGCCCCTAACTCCGCCCATCCCGCCCC
TAACTCCGCCCAGTTCCGCCCATTCTCCGCCCCATGGCTGACTAATTTTTTTTATTTATGCAGAGGCCGA
GGCCGCCTCGGCCTCTGAGCTATTCCAGAAGTAGTGAGGAGGCTTTTTTGGAGGCCTAGGCTTTTGCAAA
GATCGATCAAGAGACAGGATGAGGATCGTTTCGCATGATTGAACAAGATGGATTGCACGCAGGTTCTCCG
GCCGCTTGGGTGGAGAGGCTATTCGGCTATGACTGGGCACAACAGACAATCGGCTGCTCTGATGCCGCCG
TGTTCCGGCTGTCAGCGCAGGGGCGCCCGGTTCTTTTTGTCAAGACCGACCTGTCCGGTGCCCTGAATGA
ACTGCAAGACGAGGCAGCGCGGCTATCGTGGCTGGCCACGACGGGCGTTCCTTGCGCAGCTGTGCTCGAC
GTTGTCACTGAAGCGGGAAGGGACTGGCTGCTATTGGGCGAAGTGCCGGGGCAGGATCTCCTGTCATCTC
ACCTTGCTCCTGCCGAGAAAGTATCCATCATGGCTGATGCAATGCGGCGGCTGCATACGCTTGATCCGGC
TACCTGCCCATTCGACCACCAAGCGAAACATCGCATCGAGCGAGCACGTACTCGGATGGAAGCCGGTCTT
GTCGATCAGGATGATCTGGACGAAGAGCATCAGGGGCTCGCGCCAGCCGAACTGTTCGCCAGGCTCAAGG
CGAGCATGCCCGACGGCGAGGATCTCGTCGTGACCCATGGCGATGCCTGCTTGCCGAATATCATGGTGGA
AAATGGCCGCTTTTCTGGATTCATCGACTGTGGCCGGCTGGGTGTGGCGGACCGCTATCAGGACATAGCG
TTGGCTACCCGTGATATTGCTGAAGAGCTTGGCGGCGAATGGGCTGACCGCTTCCTCGTGCTTTACGGTA
TCGCCGCTCCCGATTCGCAGCGCATCGCCTTCTATCGCCTTCTTGACGAGTTCTTCTGAGCGGGACTCTG
GGGTTCGAAATGACCGACCAAGCGACGCCCAACCTGCCATCACGAGATTTCGATTCCACCGCCGCCTTCT
ATGAAAGGTTGGGCTTCGGAATCGTTTTCCGGGACGCCGGCTGGATGATCCTCCAGCGCGGGGATCTCAT
GCTGGAGTTCTTCGCCCACCCTAGGGGGAGGCTAACTGAAACACGGAAGGAGACAATACCGGAAGGAACC
CGCGCTATGACGGCAATAAAAAGACAGAATAAAACGCACGGTGTTGGGTCGTTTGTTCATAAACGCGGGG
TTCGGTCCCAGGGCTGGCACTCTGTCGATACCCCACCGAGACCCCATTGGGGCCAATACGCCCGCGTTTC
TTCCTTTTCCCCACCCCACCCCCCAAGTTCGGGTGAAGGCCCAGGGCTCGCAGCCAACGTCGGGGCGGCA
GGCCCTGCCATAGCCTCAGGTTACTCATATATACTTTAGATTGATTTAAAACTTCATTTTTAATTTAAAA
GGATCTAGGTGAAGATCCTTTTTGATAATCTCATGACCAAAATCCCTTAACGTGAGTTTTCGTTCCACTG
AGCGTCAGACCCCGTAGAAAAGATCAAAGGATCTTCTTGAGATCCTTTTTTTCTGCGCGTAATCTGCTGC
TTGCAAACAAAAAAACCACCGCTACCAGCGGTGGTTTGTTTGCCGGATCAAGAGCTACCAACTCTTTTTC
CGAAGGTAACTGGCTTCAGCAGAGCGCAGATACCAAATACTGTCCTTCTAGTGTAGCCGTAGTTAGGCCA
CCACTTCAAGAACTCTGTAGCACCGCCTACATACCTCGCTCTGCTAATCCTGTTACCAGTGGCTGCTGCC
AGTGGCGATAAGTCGTGTCTTACCGGGTTGGACTCAAGACGATAGTTACCGGATAAGGCGCAGCGGTCGG
GCTGAACGGGGGGTTCGTGCACACAGCCCAGCTTGGAGCGAACGACCTACACCGAACTGAGATACCTACA
GCGTGAGCTATGAGAAAGCGCCACGCTTCCCGAAGGGAGAAAGGCGGACAGGTATCCGGTAAGCGGCAGG
GTCGGAACAGGAGAGCGCACGAGGGAGCTTCCAGGGGGAAACGCCTGGTATCTTTATAGTCCTGTCGGGT
TTCGCCACCTCTGACTTGAGCGTCGATTTTTGTGATGCTCGTCAGGGGGGCGGAGCCTATGGAAAAACGC
CAGCAACGCGGCCTTTTTACGGTTCCTGGCCTTTTGCTGGCCTTTTGCTCACATGTTCTTTCCTGCGTTA
TCCCCTGATTCTGTGGATAACCGTATTACCGCCATGCAT
