Features (pLannotate 1.2.2; 16 found; start..end, strand, type, name):
     59..362     +  enhancer       CMV enhancer: human cytomegalovirus immediate early enhancer
    363..566     +  promoter       CMV promoter: human cytomegalovirus (CMV) immediate early promoter
    605..1114    +  CDS            CIBN: N-terminal portion of the CIB1 transcription factor from Arabidopsis thaliana binds to CRY2 (cryptochrome 2) that has absorbed blue light (Kennedy et al., 2010)
   1133..1831    +  CDS            TagBFP: TagBFP is a basic (constitutively fluorescent) blue fluorescent protein published in 2008, derived from Entacmaea quadricolor. It is reported to be a very rapidly-maturing monomer with very low acid sensitivity.
   1832..1876    +  misc_feature   MCS (fragment): multiple cloning site
   1877..3373    +  CDS            TERF2 (fragment) (sequence partly withheld): TERF2_HUMAN - Also known as TRBF2, TRF2. Experimental evidence at protein level: Swiss-Prot protein existence level 1. Binds the telomeric double-stranded 5'-TTAGGG-3' repeat and plays a central role in telomere maintenance and protection against end-to-end fusion of chromosomes. In addition to its telomeric DNA- binding role, required to recruit a number of factors and enzymes required for telomere protection, including the shelterin complex, TERF2IP/RAP1 and DCLRE1B/Apollo. Component of the shelterin complex (telosome) that is involved in the regulation of telomere length and protection. She
   3400..3484    +  CDS            large T antigen (fragment): large T antigen from SV40 (simian virus 40)
   3507..3628    +  polyA_signal   SV40 poly(A) signal: SV40 polyadenylation signal
   3662..4090    -  rep_origin     f1 ori (sequence partly withheld): f1 bacteriophage origin of replication; arrow indicates direction of (+) strand synthesis
   4117..4221    +  promoter       AmpR promoter: bla
   4223..4580    +  promoter       SV40 promoter: SV40 enhancer and early promoter
   4615..5409    +  CDS            NeoR/KanR: aminoglycoside phosphotransferase from Tn5; aph(3')-II (or nptII); confers resistance to neomycin, kanamycin, and G418 (Geneticin®)
   5430..5582    +  CDS            ble (fragment): BLE_KLEPN - Experimental evidence at protein level: Swiss-Prot protein existence level 1. Binding protein with a strong affinity to the bleomycin family of antibiotics. Binds to CL990; an antimitotic-antibiotic compound. From Klebsiella pneumoniae.
   5641..5688    +  polyA_signal   HSV TK poly(A) signal: herpes simplex virus thymidine kinase polyadenylation signal (Cole and Stacy, 1985)
   5779..5795    -  polyA_signal   bGH poly(A) signal (fragment): bovine growth hormone polyadenylation signal
   6017..6605    +  rep_origin     ori: high-copy-number ColE1/pMB1/pBR322/pUC origin of replication
>Addgene plasmid #103803 | pCIBN-tagBFP-hTRF2 | addgene full sequence | sequence record 199226 | Addgene NGS Result
GTTATTAATAGTAATCAATTACGGGGTCATTAGTTCATAGCCCATATATGGAGTTCCGCGTTACATAACT
TACGGTAAATGGCCCGCCTGGCTGACCGCCCAACGACCCCCGCCCATTGACGTCAATAATGACGTATGTT
CCCATAGTAACGCCAATAGGGACTTTCCATTGACGTCAATGGGTGGAGTATTTACGGTAAACTGCCCACT
TGGCAGTACATCAAGTGTATCATATGCCAAGTACGCCCCCTATTGACGTCAATGACGGTAAATGGCCCGC
CTGGCATTATGCCCAGTACATGACCTTATGGGACTTTCCTACTTGGCAGTACATCTACGTATTAGTCATC
GCTATTACCATGGTGATGCGGTTTTGGCAGTACATCAATGGGCGTGGATAGCGGTTTGACTCACGGGGAT
TTCCAAGTCTCCACCCCATTGACGTCAATGGGAGTTTGTTTTGGCACCAAAATCAACGGGACTTTCCAAA
ATGTCGTAACAACTCCGCCCCATTGACGCAAATGGGCGGTAGGCGTGTACGGTGGGAGGTCTATATAAGC
AGAGCTGGTTTAGTGAACCGTCAGATCCGCTAGCGCTCGCCACCATGAATGGAGCTATAGGAGGTGACCT
TTTGCTCAATTTTCCTGACATGTCGGTCCTAGAGCGCCAAAGGGCTCACCTCAAGTACCTCAATCCCACC
TTTGATTCTCCTCTCGCCGGCTTCTTTGCCGATTCTTCAATGATTACCGGCGGCGAGATGGACAGCTATC
TTTCGACTGCCGGTTTGAATCTTCCGATGATGTACGGTGAGACGACGGTGGAAGGTGATTCAAGACTCTC
AATTTCGCCGGAAACGACGCTTGGGACTGGAAATTTCAAGGCAGCGAAGTTTGATACAGAGACTAAGGAT
TGTAATGAGGCGGCGAAGAAGATGACGATGAACAGAGATGACCTAGTAGAAGAAGGAGAAGAAGAGAAGT
CGAAAATAACAGAGCAAAACAATGGGAGCACAAAAAGCATCAAGAAGATGAAACACAAAGCCAAGAAAGA
AGAGAACAATTTCTCTAATGATTCATCTAAAGTGACGAAGGAATTGGAGAAAACGGATTATATTCATGGA
CCGGTCGCCACCATGAGCGAGCTGATTAAGGAGAACATGCACATGAAGCTGTACATGGAGGGCACCGTGG
ACAACCATCACTTCAAGTGCACATCCGAGGGCGAAGGCAAGCCCTACGAGGGCACCCAGACCATGAGAAT
CAAGGTGGTCGAGGGCGGCCCTCTCCCCTTCGCCTTCGACATCCTGGCTACTAGCTTCCTCTACGGCAGC
AAGACCTTCATCAACCACACCCAGGGCATCCCCGACTTCTTCAAGCAGTCCTTCCCTGAGGGCTTCACAT
GGGAGAGAGTCACCACATACGAAGACGGGGGCGTGCTGACCGCTACCCAGGACACCAGCCTCCAGGACGG
CTGCCTCATCTACAACGTCAAGATCAGAGGGGTGAACTTCACATCCAACGGCCCTGTGATGCAGAAGAAA
ACACTCGGCTGGGAGGCCTTCACCGAGACGCTGTACCCCGCTGACGGCGGCCTGGAAGGCAGAAACGACA
TGGCCCTGAAGCTCGTGGGCGGGAGCCATCTGATCGCAAACATCAAGACCACATATAGATCCAAGAAACC
CGCTAAGAACCTCAAGATGCCTGGCGTCTACTATGTGGACTACAGACTGGAAAGAATCAAGGAGGCCAAC
AACGAGACCTACGTCGAGCAGCACGAGGTGGCAGTGGCCAGATACTGCGACCTCCCTAGCAAACTGGGGC
ACAAGCTTAATTCCGGACTCAGATCTCGAGCTCAAGCTTCGAATTCTGCAGTCGACATGGCGGGAGGAGG
CGGGAGTAGCGACGGCAGCGGGCGGGCAGCTGGCAGGCGGGCGTCCCGCAGTAGCGGGCGGGCCCGGCGG
GGGCGCCACGAGCCGGGGCTGGGGGGCCCGGCGGAGCGCGGCGCGGGGGAGGCACGGCTGGAAGAGGCAG
TCAATCGCTGGGTGCTCAAGTTCTACTTCCACGAGGCGCTGCGGGCCTTTCGGGGTAGCCGGTACGGGGA
CTTCAGACAGATCCGGGACATCATGCAGGCTTTGCTTGTCAGGCCCTTGGGGAAGGAGCACACCGTGTCC
CGATTGCTGCGGGTTATGCAGTGTCTGTCGCGGATTGAAGAAGGGGAAAATTTAGACTGTTCCTTTGATA
TGGAGGCTGAGCTCACACCACTGGAATCAGCTATCAATGTGCTGGAGATGATTAAAACGGAATTTACACT
GACAGAAGCAGTGGTCGAATCCAGTAGAAAACTGGTCAAGGAAGCTGCTGTCATTATTTGTATCAAAAAC
AAAGAATTTGAAAAGGCTTCAAAAATTTTGAAAAAACATATGTCCAAGGACCCCACAACTCAGAAGCTGA
GAAATGATCTCCTGAATATTATTCGAGAAAAGAACTTGGCCCATCCTGTTATCCAGAACTTTTCATATGA
GACCTTCCAGCAGAAGATGCTGCGCTTCCTGGAGAGCCACCTGGATGACGCCGAGCCCTACCTCCTCACG
ATGGCCAAAAAGGCTTTGAAATCTGAGTCCGCTGCCTCAAGTACAGGGAAGGAAGATAAACAGCCAGCAC
CAGGGCCTGTGGAAAAGCCACCCAGAGAACCCGCAAGGCAGCTACGGAATCCTCCAACCACCATTGGAAT
GATGACTCTGAAAGCAGCTTTCAAGACTCTGTCTGGTGCACAGGATTCTGAGGCAGCCTTTGCAAAACTG
GACCAGAAGGATCTGGTTCTTCCTACTCAAGCTCTCCCAGCATCACCAGCCCTCAAAAACAAGAGACCCA
GAAAAGATGAAAACGAAAGTTCAGCCCCGGCTGACGGTGAGGGTGGCTCGGAACTGCAGCCCAAGAACAA
GCGCATGACAATAAGCAGATTGGTCTTGGAGGAGGACAGCCAGAGTACTGAGCCCAGCGCAGGCCTCAAC
TCCTCCCAGGAGGCCGCTTCAGCGCCACCATCCAAGCCCACCGTTCTCAACCAACCCCTCCCTGGAGAGA
AGAATCCCAAAGTACCCAAAGGCAAGTGGAACAGCTCTAATGGGGTTGAAGAAAAGGAGACTTGGGTGGA
AGAGGATGAACTGTTTCAAGTTCAGGCACCAGATGAAGACAGTACAACCAATATAACA
[165 nt withheld, positions 3209-3373]
TGAGGGATCCACCGGATCTAGATAACTGATCATAATCAGCCATACCACATTTGTAGAGGTTTTACTTGCT
TTAAAAAACCTCCCACACCTCCCCCTGAACCTGAAACATAAAATGAATGCAATTGTTGTTGTTAACTTGT
TTATTGCAGCTTATAATGGTTACAAATAAAGCAATAGCATCACAAATTTCACAAATAAAGCATTTTTTTC
ACTGCATTCTAGTTGTGGTTTGTCCAAACTCATCAATGTATCTTAAGGCGTAAATTGTAAGCGTTAATAT
TTTGTTAAAATTCGCGTTAAATTTTTGTTAAATCAGCTCATTTTTTAACCAATAGGCCGAAATCGGCAAA
ATCCCTTATAAATCAAAAGAATAGACCGAGATAGGGT
[37 nt withheld, positions 3761-3797]
AAAGAACGTGGACTCCAACGTCAAAGG
[49 nt withheld, positions 3825-3873]
T
[91 nt withheld, positions 3875-3965]
G
[124 nt withheld, positions 3967-4090]
CAGGTGGCACTTTTCGGGGAAATGTGCGCGGAACCCCTATTTGTTTATTTTTCTAAATACATTCAAATAT
GTATCCGCTCATGAGACAATAACCCTGATAAATGCTTCAATAATATTGAAAAAGGAAGAGTCCTGAGGCG
GAAAGAACCAGCTGTGGAATGTGTGTCAGTTAGGGTGTGGAAAGTCCCCAGGCTCCCCAGCAGGCAGAAG
TATGCAAAGCATGCATCTCAATTAGTCAGCAACCAGGTGTGGAAAGTCCCCAGGCTCCCCAGCAGGCAGA
AGTATGCAAAGCATGCATCTCAATTAGTCAGCAACCATAGTCCCGCCCCTAACTCCGCCCATCCCGCCCC
TAACTCCGCCCAGTTCCGCCCATTCTCCGCCCCATGGCTGACTAATTTTTTTTATTTATGCAGAGGCCGA
GGCCGCCTCGGCCTCTGAGCTATTCCAGAAGTAGTGAGGAGGCTTTTTTGGAGGCCTAGGCTTTTGCAAA
GATCGATCAAGAGACAGGATGAGGATCGTTTCGCATGATTGAACAAGATGGATTGCACGCAGGTTCTCCG
GCCGCTTGGGTGGAGAGGCTATTCGGCTATGACTGGGCACAACAGACAATCGGCTGCTCTGATGCCGCCG
TGTTCCGGCTGTCAGCGCAGGGGCGCCCGGTTCTTTTTGTCAAGACCGACCTGTCCGGTGCCCTGAATGA
ACTGCAAGACGAGGCAGCGCGGCTATCGTGGCTGGCCACGACGGGCGTTCCTTGCGCAGCTGTGCTCGAC
GTTGTCACTGAAGCGGGAAGGGACTGGCTGCTATTGGGCGAAGTGCCGGGGCAGGATCTCCTGTCATCTC
ACCTTGCTCCTGCCGAGAAAGTATCCATCATGGCTGATGCAATGCGGCGGCTGCATACGCTTGATCCGGC
TACCTGCCCATTCGACCACCAAGCGAAACATCGCATCGAGCGAGCACGTACTCGGATGGAAGCCGGTCTT
GTCGATCAGGATGATCTGGACGAAGAGCATCAGGGGCTCGCGCCAGCCGAACTGTTCGCCAGGCTCAAGG
CGAGCATGCCCGACGGCGAGGATCTCGTCGTGACCCATGGCGATGCCTGCTTGCCGAATATCATGGTGGA
AAATGGCCGCTTTTCTGGATTCATCGACTGTGGCCGGCTGGGTGTGGCGGACCGCTATCAGGACATAGCG
TTGGCTACCCGTGATATTGCTGAAGAGCTTGGCGGCGAATGGGCTGACCGCTTCCTCGTGCTTTACGGTA
TCGCCGCTCCCGATTCGCAGCGCATCGCCTTCTATCGCCTTCTTGACGAGTTCTTCTGAGCGGGACTCTG
GGGTTCGAAATGACCGACCAAGCGACGCCCAACCTGCCATCACGAGATTTCGATTCCACCGCCGCCTTCT
ATGAAAGGTTGGGCTTCGGAATCGTTTTCCGGGACGCCGGCTGGATGATCCTCCAGCGCGGGGATCTCAT
GCTGGAGTTCTTCGCCCACCCTAGGGGGAGGCTAACTGAAACACGGAAGGAGACAATACCGGAAGGAACC
CGCGCTATGACGGCAATAAAAAGACAGAATAAAACGCACGGTGTTGGGTCGTTTGTTCATAAACGCGGGG
TTCGGTCCCAGGGCTGGCACTCTGTCGATACCCCACCGAGACCCCATTGGGGCCAATACGCCCGCGTTTC
TTCCTTTTCCCCACCCCACCCCCCAAGTTCGGGTGAAGGCCCAGGGCTCGCAGCCAACGTCGGGGCGGCA
GGCCCTGCCATAGCCTCAGGTTACTCATATATACTTTAGATTGATTTAAAACTTCATTTTTAATTTAAAA
GGATCTAGGTGAAGATCCTTTTTGATAATCTCATGACCAAAATCCCTTAACGTGAGTTTTCGTTCCACTG
AGCGTCAGACCCCGTAGAAAAGATCAAAGGATCTTCTTGAGATCCTTTTTTTCTGCGCGTAATCTGCTGC
TTGCAAACAAAAAAACCACCGCTACCAGCGGTGGTTTGTTTGCCGGATCAAGAGCTACCAACTCTTTTTC
CGAAGGTAACTGGCTTCAGCAGAGCGCAGATACCAAATACTGTTCTTCTAGTGTAGCCGTAGTTAGGCCA
CCACTTCAAGAACTCTGTAGCACCGCCTACATACCTCGCTCTGCTAATCCTGTTACCAGTGGCTGCTGCC
AGTGGCGATAAGTCGTGTCTTACCGGGTTGGACTCAAGACGATAGTTACCGGATAAGGCGCAGCGGTCGG
GCTGAACGGGGGGTTCGTGCACACAGCCCAGCTTGGAGCGAACGACCTACACCGAACTGAGATACCTACA
GCGTGAGCTATGAGAAAGCGCCACGCTTCCCGAAGGGAGAAAGGCGGACAGGTATCCGGTAAGCGGCAGG
GTCGGAACAGGAGAGCGCACGAGGGAGCTTCCAGGGGGAAACGCCTGGTATCTTTATAGTCCTGTCGGGT
TTCGCCACCTCTGACTTGAGCGTCGATTTTTGTGATGCTCGTCAGGGGGGCGGAGCCTATGGAAAAACGC
CAGCAACGCGGCCTTTTTACGGTTCCTGGCCTTTTGCTGGCCTTTTGCTCACATGTTCTTTCCTGCGTTA
TCCCCTGATTCTGTGGATAACCGTATTACCGCCATGCATTA
