>Addgene plasmid #103803 | pCIBN-tagBFP-hTRF2 | depositor partial sequence | sequence record 196669 | CIBN
ATGAATGGAGCTATAGGAGGTGACCTTTTGCTCAATTTTCCTGACATGTCGGTCCTAGAGCGCCAAAGGG
CTCACCTCAAGTACCTCAATCCCACCTTTGATTCTCCTCTCGCCGGCTTCTTTGCCGATTCTTCAATGAT
TACCGGCGGCGAGATGGACAGCTATCTTTCGACTGCCGGTTTGAATCTTCCGATGATGTACGGTGAGACG
ACGGTGGAAGGTGATTCAAGACTCTCAATTTCGCCGGAAACGACGCTTGGGACTGGAAATTTCAAGGCAG
CGAAGTTTGATACAGAGACTAAGGATTGTAATGAGGCGGCGAAGAAGATGACGATGAACAGAGATGACCT
AGTAGAAGAAGGAGAAGAAGAGAAGTCGAAAATAACAGAGCAAAACAATGGGAGCACAAAAAGCATCAAG
AAGATGAAACACAAAGCCAAGAAAGAAGAGAACAATTTCTCTAATGATTCATCTAAAGTGACGAAGGAAT
TGGAGAAAACGGATTATATTCAT
