>Addgene plasmid #103803 | pCIBN-tagBFP-hTRF2 | depositor partial sequence | sequence record 196670 | tagBFP
ATGAGCGAGCTGATTAAGGAGAACATGCACATGAAGCTGTACATGGAGGGCACCGTGGACAACCATCACT
TCAAGTGCACATCCGAGGGCGAAGGCAAGCCCTACGAGGGCACCCAGACCATGAGAATCAAGGTGGTCGA
GGGCGGCCCTCTCCCCTTCGCCTTCGACATCCTGGCTACTAGCTTCCTCTACGGCAGCAAGACCTTCATC
AACCACACCCAGGGCATCCCCGACTTCTTCAAGCAGTCCTTCCCTGAGGGCTTCACATGGGAGAGAGTCA
CCACATACGAAGACGGGGGCGTGCTGACCGCTACCCAGGACACCAGCCTCCAGGACGGCTGCCTCATCTA
CAACGTCAAGATCAGAGGGGTGAACTTCACATCCAACGGCCCTGTGATGCAGAAGAAAACACTCGGCTGG
GAGGCCTTCACCGAGACGCTGTACCCCGCTGACGGCGGCCTGGAAGGCAGAAACGACATGGCCCTGAAGC
TCGTGGGCGGGAGCCATCTGATCGCAAACATCAAGACCACATATAGATCCAAGAAACCCGCTAAGAACCT
CAAGATGCCTGGCGTCTACTATGTGGACTACAGACTGGAAAGAATCAAGGAGGCCAACAACGAGACCTAC
GTCGAGCAGCACGAGGTGGCAGTGGCCAGATACTGCGACCTCCCTAGCAAACTGGGGCACAAGCTTAAT
